Addgene plasmid #35254: MIGS5.2 (FF576)
Purpose: (Empty Backbone)
Depositing lab: Detlef Weigel. Depositing organization: Max Planck Institute for Developmental Biology. Publication: MIGS: MiRNA Induced Gene Silencing. de Felippes FF, Wang JW, Weigel D. Plant J. 2011 Dec 28. doi: 10.1111/j.1365-313X.2011.04896.x. PubMed 22211571.
Backbone
  Vector backbone: pGreenII
  Backbone size (bp): 8002
  Modifications to backbone: 1) Addition of an expression cassette with the miR173, however with no promoter, this should be added by multi-site gateway; 2) No promoter for expression of the MIGS construct. Instead, a promoter of choice can be cloned using multi-site gateway. See original article: de felippes et all, 2012, the Plant Journal.
  Vector type: Plant Expression
  Selectable markers: kanamycin
Growth in bacteria
  Bacterial resistance: Chloramphenicol and Spectinomycin, 25 & 50 μg/mL
  Growth temperature: 37°C
  Growth strain: ccdB Survival
  Growth instructions: 1) Before recombination Chloramphenicol might be used for bacteria selection (resistance lost after recombination). 2) E. coli DB3.1 strain (or some other ccdB survival strain) should be used for the amplification of the plasmid due to the presence of the lethal ccdB gene. After recombination, any common strain, such as DH5alpha is recommended. 3) Due to pGreen backbone characteristics, the helper plasmid pSOUP is required for replication of MIGS vector in Agrobacterium. PSOUP can be requested directly at http://www.pgreen.ac.uk/.
  Copy number: High Copy
Terms and licenses: Academic/Nonprofit Terms; Industry Terms: Not Available to Industry
Depositor comments: MIGS vectors are based on pGREEN series: Hellens, R.P., Edwards, E.A., Leyland, N.R., Bean, S. and Mullineaux, P.M. (2000) pGreen: a versatile and flexible binary Ti vector for Agrobacterium-mediated plant transformation. Plant Mol. Biol., 42, 819-832. http://www.pgreen.ac.uk/ obtained from John Innes Centre, UK
How to cite: MIGS5.2 (FF576) was a gift from Detlef Weigel (Addgene plasmid # 35254 ; http://n2t.net/addgene:35254 ; RRID:Addgene_35254)
