[The description below was written by a language model from this plasmid's Addgene catalogue record and pLannotate feature annotations shown in this document.]
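Description:
MIGS5.2 (FF576) is an empty plant binary destination vector of about 8 kb, built on the pGreenII backbone for Agrobacterium-mediated transformation and designed for miRNA-induced gene silencing (MIGS). It replicates at high copy in E. coli from a ColE1/pUC-type origin and is selected in bacteria through an aadA gene conferring spectinomycin resistance. It also carries the pSa origin, which in the pGreen system functions in Agrobacterium only when the helper plasmid pSOUP supplies replication functions in trans. Between the nopaline-type left and right T-DNA borders lies a plant selection cassette in which the NOS promoter drives NeoR/KanR (nptII) with a NOS terminator, giving kanamycin resistance in transformed plants.

The working part of the T-DNA is a Gateway cassette: attR1 and attR2 sites flank a chloramphenicol resistance gene (cat) and the lethal ccdB gene, which is why the unrecombined plasmid must be kept in a ccdB-tolerant strain. Both cat and ccdB are lost on LR recombination, giving counter-selection for recombinants. The pea rbcS-E9 terminator sits beyond attR2. On the other side of the cassette, oriented away from attR1, is a MIR173 precursor followed by the OCS terminator. According to the record, neither the miR173 cassette nor the MIGS silencing construct has its own promoter. The user supplies a promoter of choice by multi-site Gateway recombination. The record does not detail exactly how the incoming elements are arranged after recombination. Remnants of pBluescript (lacZα fragment, MCS fragments, T7, T3 and SP6 promoters, lac promoter and operator) are also annotated. The vector is intended for customisable, promoter-specific gene silencing in plants, with miR173 provided from the same T-DNA.
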