Features (pLannotate 1.2.2; 30 found; start..end, strand, type, name):
    542..564     +  misc_feature   LB T-DNA repeat: left border repeat from nopaline C58 T-DNA (truncated)
    588..840     -  terminator     NOS terminator: nopaline synthase terminator and poly(A) signal
    860..1654    -  CDS            NeoR/KanR: aminoglycoside phosphotransferase from Tn5; aph(3')-II (or nptII); confers resistance to neomycin, kanamycin, and G418 (Geneticin®)
   1688..1867    -  promoter       NOS promoter: nopaline synthase promoter
   1977..2132    -  CDS            lacZα (fragment): LacZα fragment of β-galactosidase; lacZ fragment
   2140..2158    +  promoter       T7 promoter: promoter for bacteriophage T7 RNA polymerase
   2167..2229    -  misc_feature   MCS (fragment): pBluescript multiple cloning site
   2230..2248    +  promoter       SP6 promoter: promoter for bacteriophage SP6 RNA polymerase
   2281..2988    -  terminator     OCS terminator: octopine synthase terminator
   3069..3170    -  ncRNA          MIR173: Accession: RF03457 - MIR173 microRNA precursor family
   3228..3249    -  misc_feature   MCS (fragment): pBluescript multiple cloning site
   3254..3373    +  protein_bind   attR1: mutant version of attR; recombination site for the Gateway® LR reaction LR Clonase™
   3403..3433    +  promoter       lac UV5 promoter: E. coli lac promoter with an "up" mutation
   3457..3486    +  promoter       cat promoter (fragment): promoter of the E. coli cat gene encoding chloramphenicol acetyltransferase
   3487..4143    +  CDS            cat: CAT_ECOLX - Experimental evidence at protein level: Swiss-Prot protein existence level 1. This enzyme is an effector of chloramphenicol resistance in bacteria. From Escherichia coli. This protein is used as a marker in many commonly used cloning vectors, such as pACYC184.
   4325..4483    +  CDS            ccdA (fragment): CCDA_ECO57 - Also known as H, letA. Experimental evidence at protein level: Swiss-Prot protein existence level 1. Antitoxin component of a type II toxin-antitoxin (TA) system which inhibits the post-segregational killing (PSK) of plasmid-free cells, also referred to as a plasmid addiction system. Binds to and blocks the activity of CcdB; will also remove bound CcdB protein from the CcdB-GyrA complex by forming a CcdA-CcdB complex, a process termed rejuvenation. Functions as a transcriptional corepressor for the ccdAB operon, repression also requires CcdB (By similarity). From Escherichia coli
   4488..4790    +  CDS            ccdB: CCDB_ECOLI - Also known as G, letB, letD. Experimental evidence at protein level: Swiss-Prot protein existence level 1. Toxic component of a type II toxin-antitoxin (TA) system, functioning in plasmid maintainence. Responsible for the post- segregational killing (PSK) of plasmid-free cells, also referred to as a plasmid addiction system. Half-life of over 2 hours. Cell killing by CcdB is accompanied by filamentation, defects in chromosome and plasmid segregation, defects in cell division, formation of anucleate cells, decreased DNA synthesis and plasmid loss. Interferes with the activity of DN
   4834..4958    -  protein_bind   attR2: mutant version of attR; recombination site for the Gateway® LR reaction LR Clonase™
   4965..5606    +  terminator     E9 terminator: terminator and polyadenylation signal from the pea rbcS-E9 gene
   5628..5646    -  promoter       T3 promoter: promoter for bacteriophage T3 RNA polymerase
   5691..5707    -  protein_bind   lac operator: The lac repressor binds to the lac operator to inhibit transcription in E. coli. This inhibition can be relieved by adding lactose or isopropyl-β-D-thiogalactopyranoside (IPTG). lac repressor encoded by lacI
   5715..5746    -  promoter       lac promoter: promoter for the E. coli lac operon
   5761..5782    -  protein_bind   CAP binding site: CAP binding activates transcription in the presence of cAMP. E. coli catabolite activator protein
   5795..5887    -  CDS            lacI (fragment): lac repressor; lacI; The lac repressor binds to the lac operator to inhibit transcription in E. coli. This inhibition can be relieved by adding lactose or isopropyl-β-D-thiogalactopyranoside (IPTG).
   5889..6013    -  rep_origin     RSF ori (fragment): Plasmids containing the RSF 1030 origin of replication can be propagated in E. coli cells that contain additional plasmids with compatible origins.
   6021..6045    +  misc_feature   RB T-DNA repeat: right border repeat from nopaline C58 T-DNA
   6136..6724    -  rep_origin     ori: high-copy-number ColE1/pMB1/pBR322/pUC origin of replication
   6898..7683    -  CDS            aadA: S3AD_SHIFL - Experimental evidence at protein level: Swiss-Prot protein existence level 1. Mediates bacterial resistance to the antibiotics streptomycin and spectinomycin. From Shigella flexneri.
   7868..7969    +  CDS            TRA2_ECOLX (fragment): Protein predicted: Swiss-Prot protein existence level 4. Required for transposition of transposon Tn903. From Escherichia coli.
   7974..407     +  rep_origin     pSa ori (across the origin): origin of replication from bacterial plasmid pSa
>Addgene plasmid #35254 | MIGS5.2 (FF576) | depositor full sequence | sequence record 43069 | MIGS5.2 (FF576) sequence 8002 bps
TTTTTATCCCCGGAAGCCTGTGGATAGAGGGTAGTTATCCACGTGAAACCGCTAATGCCCCGCAAAGCCT
TGATTCACGGGGCTTTCCGGCCCGCTCCAAAAACTATCCACGTGAAATCGCTAATCAGGGTACGTGAAAT
CGCTAATCGGAGTACGTGAAATCGCTAATAAGGTCACGTGAAATCGCTAATCAAAAAGGCACGTGAGAAC
GCTAATAGCCCTTTCAGATCAACAGCTTGCAAACACCCCTCGCTCCGGCAAGTAGTTACAGCAAGTAGTA
TGTTCAATTAGCTTTTCAATTATGAATATATATATCAATTATTGGTCGCCCTTGGCTTGTGGACAATGCG
CTACGCGCACCGGCTCCGCCCGTGGACAACCGCAAGCGGTTGCCCACCGTCGAGCGCCAGCGCCTTTGCC
CACAACCCGGCGGCCGGCCGCAACAGATCGTTTTATAAATTTTTTTTTTTGAAAAAGAAAAAGCCCGAAA
GGCGGCAACCTCTCGGGCTTCTGGATTTCCGATCCCCGGAATTAGAGATCTTGGCAGGATATATTGTGGT
GTAACGTTATCAGCTTGCATGCCGGTCGATCTAGTAACATAGATGACACCGCGCGCGATAATTTATCCTA
GTTTGCGCGCTATATTTTGTTTTCTATCGCGTATTAAATGTATAATTGCGGGACTCTAATCATAAAAACC
CATCTCATAAATAACGTCATGCATTACATGTTAATTATTACATGCTTAACGTAATTCAACAGAAATTATA
TGATAATCATCGCAAGACCGGCAACAGGATTCAATCTTAAGAAACTTTATTGCCAAATGTTTGAACGATC
TGCTTGACTCTAGGGGTCATCAGAAGAACTCGTCAAGAAGGCGATAGAAGGCGATGCGCTGCGAATCGGG
AGCGGCGATACCGTAAAGCACGAGGAAGCGGTCAGCCCATTCGCCGCCAAGCTCTTCAGCAATATCACGG
GTAGCCAACGCTATGTCCTGATAGCGGTCCGCCACACCCAGCCGGCCACAGTCGATGAATCCAGAAAAGC
GGCCATTTTCCACCATGATATTCGGCAAGCAGGCATCGCCCTGGGTCACGACGAGATCCTCGCCGTCGGG
CATCCGCGCCTTGAGCCTGGCGAACAGTTCGGCTGGCGCGAGCCCCTGATGCTCTTCGTCCAGATCATCC
TGATCGACAAGACCGGCTTCCATCCGAGTACGTCCTCGCTCGATGCGATGTTTCGCTTGGTGGTCGAATG
GGCAGGTAGCCGGATCAAGCGTATGCAGCCGCCGCATTGCATCAGCCATGATGGATACTTTCTCGGCAGG
AGCAAGGTGAGATGACAGGAGATCCTGCCCCGGCACTTCGCCCAATAGCAGCCAGTCCCTTCCCGCTTCA
GTGACAACGTCGAGCACAGCTGCGCAAGGAACGCCCGTCGTGGCCAGCCACGATAGCCGCGCTGCCTCGT
CTTGGAGTTCATTCAGGGCACCGGACAGGTCGGTCTTGACAAAAAGAACCGGGCGCCCCTGCGCTGACAG
CCGGAACACGGCGGCATCAGAGCAGCCGATTGTCTGTTGTGCCCAGTCATAGCCGAATAGCCTCTCCACC
CAAGCGGCCGGAGAACCTGCGTGCAATCCATCTTGTTCAATCATGCCTCGATCGAGTTGAGAGTGAATAT
GAGACTCTAATTGGATACCGAGGGGAATTTATGGAACGTCAGTGGAGCATTTTTGACAAGAAATATTTGC
TAGCTGATAGTGACCTTAGGCGACTTTTGAACGCGCAATAATGGTTTCTGACGTATGTGCTTAGCTCATT
AAACTCCAGAAACCCGCGGCTCAGTGGCTCCTTCAACGTTGCGGTTCTGTCAGTTCCAAACGTAAAACGG
CTTGTCCCGCGTCATCGGCGGGGGTCATAACGTGACTCCCTTAATTCTCCGCTCATGATCGATAACATTA
ACGCTTACAATTTCCATTCGCCATTCAGGCTGCGCAACTGTTGGGAAGGGCGATCGGTGCGGGCCTCTTC
GCTATTACGCCAGCTGGCGAAAGGGGGATGTGCTGCAAGGCGATTAAGTTGGGTAACGCCAGGGTTTTCC
CAGTCACGACGTTGTAAAACGACGGCCAGTGAGCGCGCGTAATACGACTCACTATAGGGCGAATTGGGTA
CCGGGCCCCCCCTCGAGGTCGACGGTATCGATAAGCTTGATATCGAATTCCTGCAGCCCATTTAGGTGAC
ACTATAGAATATCACTAGTAAGCTAGCTTGCATGCCGGTCCTGCTGAGCCTCGACATGTTGTCGCAAAAT
TCGCCCTGGACCCGCCCAACGATTTGTCGTCACTGTCAAGGTTTGACCTGCACTTCATTTGGGGCCCACA
TACACCAAAAAAATGCTGCATAATTCTCGGGGCAGCAAGTCGGTTACCCGGCCGCCGTGCTGGACCGGGT
TGAATGGTGCCCGTAACTTTCGGTAGAGCGGACGGCCAATACTCAACTTCAAGGAATCTCACCCATGCGC
GCCGGCGGGGAACCGGAGTTCCCTTCAGTGAGCGTTATTAGTTCGCCGCTCGGTGTGTCGTAGATACTAG
CCCCTGGGGCACTTTTGAAATTTGAATAAGATTTATGTAATCAGTCTTTTAGGTTTGACCGGTTCTGCCG
CTTTTTTTAAAATTGGATTTGTAATAATAAAACGCAATTGTTTGTTATTGTGGCGCTCTATCATAGATGT
CGCTATAAACCTATTCAGCACAATATATTGTTTTCATTTTAATATTGTACATATAAGTAGTAGGGTACAA
TCAGTAAATTGAACGGAGAATATTATTCATAAAAATACGATAGTAACGGGTGATATATTCATTAGAATGA
ACCGAAACCGGCGGTAAGGATCTGAGCTACACATGCTCAGGTTTTTTACAACGTGCACAACAGAATTGAA
AGCAAATATCATGCGATCATAGGCGTCTCGCATATCTCATTAAAGCAGGGATCCCGCATCAGATCTATCA
AACACATAGATTTACGAAGATCTCTAACATTAAATCATCAGAGAGATAAGTTTAGGGAGCAAGCTCTTTC
GCTTACACAGAGAATCACAGAGGAAAGAGACTTTAAGAAAACTACAACTTTTTTGACCACTGTGATTTCT
CTCTGCAAGCGAAAGTACTTAATCACCAACACAGTAGATTGATATATTTGGGTTTATTTGTGAGAAGAAG
AATTCTTGGGGGATCCACTAGTTCTAGAGGATCACAAGTTTGTACAAAAAAGCTGAACGAGAAACGTAAA
ATGATATAAATATCAATATATTAAATTAGATTTTGCATAAAAAACAGACTACATAATACTGTAAAACACA
ACATATCCAGTCATATTGGCGGCCCCATTAGGCACCCCAGGCTTTACACTTTATGCTTCCGGCTCGTATA
ATGTGTGGATTTTGAGTTAGGAGCCGTCGAGATTTTCAGGAGCTAAGGAAGCTAAAATGGAGAAAAAAAT
CACTGGATATACCACCGTTGATATATCCCAATGGCATCGTAAAGAACATTTTGAGGCATTTCAGTCAGTT
GCTCAATGTACCTATAACCAGACCGTTCAGCTGGATATTACGGCCTTTTTAAAGACCGTAAAGAAAAATA
AGCACAAGTTTTATCCGGCCTTTATTCACATTCTTGCCCGCCTGATGAATGCTCATCCGGAGTTCCGTAT
GGCAATGAAAGACGGTGAGCTGGTGATATGGGATAGTGTTCACCCTTGTTACACCGTTTTCCATGAGCAA
ACTGAAACGTTTTCATCGCTCTGGAGTGAATACCACGACGATTTCCGGCAGTTTCTACACATATATTCGC
AAGATGTGGCGTGTTACGGTGAAAACCTGGCCTATTTCCCTAAAGGGTTTATTGAGAATATGTTTTTCGT
CTCAGCCAATCCCTGGGTGAGTTTCACCAGTTTTGATTTAAACGTGGCCAATATGGACAACTTCTTCGCC
CCCGTTTTCACCATGGGCAAATATTATACGCAAGGCGACAAGGTGCTGATGCCGCTGGCGATTCAGGTTC
ATCATGCCGTTTGTGATGGCTTCCATGTCGGCAGAATGCTTAATGAATTACAACAGTACTGCGATGAGTG
GCAGGGCGGGGCGTAAACGCGTGGAGCCGGCTTACTAAAAGCCAGATAACAGTATGCGTATTTGCGCGCT
GATTTTTGCGGTATAAGAATATATACTGATATGTATACCCGAAGTATGTCAAAAAGAGGTATGCTATGAA
GCAGCGTATTACAGTGACAGTTGACAGCGACAGCTATCAGTTGCTCAAGGCATATATGATGTCAATATCT
CCGGTCTGGTAAGCACAACCATGCAGAATGAAGCCCGTCGTCTGCGTGCCGAACGCTGGAAAGCGGAAAA
TCAGGAAGGGATGGCTGAGGTCGCCCGGTTTATTGAAATGAACGGCTCTTTTGCTGACGAGAACAGGGGC
TGGTGAAATGCAGTTTAAGGTTTACACCTATAAAAGAGAGAGCCGTTATCGTCTGTTTGTGGATGTACAG
AGTGATATTATTGACACGCCCGGCCGACGGATGGTGATCCCCCTGGCCAGTGCACGTCTGCTGTCAGATA
AAGTCTCCCGTGAACTTTACCCGGTGGTGCATATCGGGGATGAAAGCTGGCGCATGATGACCACCGATAT
GGCCAGTGTGCCGGTCTCCGTTATCGGGGAAGAAGTGGCTGATCTCAGCCACCGCGAAAATGACATCAAA
AACGCCATTAACCTGATGTTCTGGGGAATATAAATGTCAGGCTCCCTTATACACAGCCAGTCTGCACCTC
GACCATAGTGACTGGATATGTTGTGTTTTACAGTATTATGTAGTCTGTTTTTTATGCAAAATCTAATTTA
ATATATTGATATTTATATCATTTTACGTTTCTCGTTCAGCTTTCTTGTACAAAGTGGTGATCCTAGCTTT
CGTTCGTATCATCGGTTTCGACAACGTTCGTCAAGTTCAATGCATCAGTTTCATTGCGCACACACCAGAA
TCCTACTGAGTTTGAGTATTATGGCATTGGGAAAACTGTTTTTCTTGTACCATTTGTTGTGCTTGTAATT
TACTGTGTTTTTTATTCGGTTTTCGCTATCGAACTGTGAAATGGAAATGGATGGAGAAGAGTTAATGAAT
GATATGGTCCTTTTGTTCATTCTCAAATTAATATTATTTGTTTTTTCTCTTATTTGTTGTGTGTTGAATT
TGAAATTATAAGAGATATGCAAACATTTTGTTTTGAGTAAAAATGTGTCAAATCGTGGCCTCTAATGACC
GAAGTTAATATGAGGAGTAAAACACTTGTAGTTGTACCATTATGCTTATTCACTAGGCAACAAATATATT
TTCAGACCTAGAAAAGCTGCAAATGTTACTGAATACAAGTATGTCCTCTTGTGTTTTAGACATTTATGAA
CTTTCCTTTATGTAATTTTCCAGAATCCTTGTCAGATTCTAATCATTGCTTTATAATTATAGTTATACTC
ATGGATTTGTAGTTGAGTATGAAAATATTTTTTAATGCATTTTATGACTTGCCAATTGATTGACAACATG
CATCAATCGGAGCTCCAGCTTTTGTTCCCTTTAGTGAGGGTTAATTCCGAGCTTGGCGTAATCATGGTCA
TAGCTGTTTCCTGTGTGAAATTGTTATCCGCTCACAATTCCACACAACATACGAGCCGGAAGHCATAAAG
TGTAAAGCCTGGGGTGCCTAATGAGTGAGCTAACTCACATTAATTGCGTTGCGCTCACTGCCCGCTTTCC
AGTCGGGAAACCTGTCGTGCCAGCTGCATTAATGAATCGGCCAACGCGCGGGGAGAGGCGGTTTGCGTAT
TGGGCGCTCTTCCGCTTCCTCGCTCACTGACTCGCTGCGCTCGGTCGTTCGGCTGCGGCGAGCGGTATCA
GCTCACTCAAAGGCGGTAATACGGTTATCCACAGAATCAGGGGATAACGCAGGAAAGAACATGAAGGCCT
TGACAGGATATATTGGCGGGTAAACTAAGTCGCTGTATGTGTTTGTTTGAGATCTCATGTGAGCAAAAGG
CCAGCAAAAGGCCAGGAACCGTAAAAAGGCCGCGTTGCTGGCGTTTTTCCATAGGCTCCGCCCCCCTGAC
GAGCATCACAAAAATCGACGCTCAAGTCAGAGGTGGCGAAACCCGACAGGACTATAAAGATACCAGGCGT
TTCCCCCTGGAAGCTCCCTCGTGCGCTCTCCTGTTCCGACCCTGCCGCTTACCGGATACCTGTCCGCCTT
TCTCCCTTCGGGAAGCGTGGCGCTTTCTCATAGCTCACGCTGTAGGTATCTCAGTTCGGTGTAGGTCGTT
CGCTCCAAGCTGGGCTGTGTGCACGAACCCCCCGTTCAGCCCGACCGCTGCGCCTTATCCGGTAACTATC
GTCTTGAGTCCAACCCGGTAAGACACGACTTATCGCCACTGGCAGCAGCCACTGGTAACAGGATTAGCAG
AGCGAGGTATGTAGGCGGTGCTACAGAGTTCTTGAAGTGGTGGCCTAACTACGGCTACACTAGAAGAACA
GTATTTGGTATCTGCGCTCTGCTGAAGCCAGTTACCTTCGGAAGAAGAGTTGGTAGCTCTTGATCCGGCA
AACAAACCACCGCTGGTAGCGGTGGTTTTTTTGTTTGCAAGCAGCAGATTACGCGCAGAAAAAAAGGATC
TCAAGAAGATCCTTTGATCTTTTCTACGGGGTCTGACGCTCAGTGGAACGAAAACTCACGTTAAGGGATT
TTGGTCATGAGATTATCAAAAAGGATCTTCACCTAGATCCTTTTAAATTAAAAATGAAGTTTTAAATCAA
TCTAAAGTATATATGTGTAACATTGGTCTAGTGATTATTTGCCGACTACCTTGGTGATCTCGCCTTTCAC
GTAGTGAACAAATTCTTCCAACTGATCTGCGCGCGAGGCCAAGCGATCTTCTTGTCCAAGATAAGCCTGC
CTAGCTTCAAGTATGACGGGCTGATACTGGGCCGGCAGGCGCTCCATTGCCCAGTCGGCAGCGACATCCT
TCGGCGCGATTTTGCCGGTTACTGCGCTGTACCAAATGCGGGACAACGTAAGCACTACATTTCGCTCATC
GCCAGCCCAGTCGGGCGGCGAGTTCCATAGCGTTAAGGTTTCATTTAGCGCCTCAAATAGATCCTGTTCA
GGAACCGGATCAAAGAGTTCCTCCGCCGCTGGACCTACCAAGGCAACGCTATGTTCTCTTGCTTTTGTCA
GCAAGATAGCCAGATCAATGTCGATCGTGGCTGGCTCGAAGATACCTGCAAGAATGTCATTGCGCTGCCA
TTCTCCAAATTGCAGTTCGCGCTTAGCTGGATAACGCCACGGAATGATGTCGTCGTGCACAACAATGGTG
ACTTCTACAGCGCGGAGAATCTCGCTCTCTCCAGGGGAAGCCGAAGTTTCCAAAAGGTCGTTGATCAAAG
CTCGCCGCGTTGTTTCATCAAGCCTTACGGTCACCGTAACCAGCAAATCAATATCACTGTGTGGCTTCAG
GCCGCCATCCACTGCGGAGCCGTACAAATGTACGGCCAGCAACGTCGGTTCGAGATGGCGCTCGATGACG
CCAACTACCTCTGATAGTTGAGTCGATACTTCGGCGATCACCGCTTCCCTCATAACACCCCTTGTATTAC
TGTTTATGTAAGCAGACAGTTTTATTGTTCATGATGATATATTTTTATCTTGTGCAATGTAACATCAGAG
ATTTTGAGACACAACGTGGCTTTGTTGAATAAATCGAACTTTTGCTGAGTTGAAGGATCAGATCACGCAT
CTTCCCGACAACGCAGACCGTTCCGTGGCAAAGCAAAAGTTCAAAATCACCAACTGGTCCACCTACAACA
AAGCTCTCATCAACCGTGGCTCCCTCACTTTCTGGCTGGATGATGGGGCGATTCAGGCGATCCCCATCCA
ACAGCCCGCCGTCGAGCGGGCT
