>Addgene plasmid #35254 | MIGS5.2 (FF576) | addgene partial sequence | sequence record 73733 | ccdB-Fwd 5'-GCATGATGACCACCGATATG-3'
GGTCTCCGTTATCGGGGAAGAAGTGGCTGATCTCAGCCACCGCGAAAATGACATCAAAAACGCCATTAAC
CTGATGTTCTGGGGAATATAAATGTCAGGCTCCCTTATACACAGCCAGTCTGCACCTCGACCATAGTGAC
TGGATATGTTGTGTTTTACAGTATTATGTAGTCTGTTTTTTATGCAAAATCTAATTTAATATATTGATAT
TTATATCATTTTACGTTTCTCGTTCAGCTTTCTTGTACAAAGTGGTGATCCTAGCTTTCGTTCGTATCAT
CGGTTTCGACAACGTTCGTCAAGTTCAATGCATCAGTTTCATTGCGCACACACCAGAATCCTACTGAGTT
TGAGTATTATGGCATTGGGAAAACTGTTTTTCTTGTACCATTTGTTGTGCTTGTAATTTACTGTGTTTTT
TATTCGGTTTTCGCTATCGAACTGTGAAATGGAAATGGATGGAGAAGAGTTAATGAATGATATGGTCCTT
TTGTTCATTCTCAAATTAATATTATTTGTTTTTTCTCTTATTTGTTGTGTGTTGAATTTGAAATTATAAG
AGATATGCAAACATTTTGTTTTGAGTAAAAATGTGTCAAATCGTGGCCTCTAATGACCGAAGTTAATATG
AGGAGTAAAACACTTGTAGTTGTACCATTATGCTTATTCACTAGGCAACAAATATATTTTCAGACCTAGA
AAAGCTGCAAATGTTACTGAATACAAGTATGTCCTCTTGTGTTTTAGACATTTATGAACTTTCCTTTATG
TAATTTTCCAGAATCCTTGTCAGATTCTAATCATTGCTTTATAATTATAGTTATACTCATGGATTTGTAG
TTGAGTATGAAAATATTTTTTAATGCATTTTATGACTTGCCAATTGATTGACAACATGCATCAATCGGAG
CTCCAGCTTTTGTTCCCTTTAGTGAGGGTTAATTGCGCGCTTGGCGTAATCATGGTCATAGCTGTTTCCT
GTGTGAAATTGTTATCCGCTCACAAT
