>Addgene plasmid #35254 | MIGS5.2 (FF576) | addgene partial sequence | sequence record 73734 | M13_pUC-fwd
CGCGCGTAATACGACTCACTATAGGGCGAATTGGGTACCGGGCCCCCCCTCGAGGTCGACGGTATCGATA
AGCTTGATATCGAATTCCTGCAGCCCATTTAGGTGACACTATAGAATATCACTAGTAAGCTAGCTTGCAT
GCCGGTCCTGCTGAGCCTCGACATGTTGTCGCAAAATTCGCCCTGGACCCGCCCAACGATTTGTCGTCAC
TGTCAAGGTTTGACCTGCACTTCATTTGGGGCCCACATACACCAAAAAAATGCTGCATAATTCTCGGGGC
AGCAAGTCGGTTACCCGGCCGCCGTGCTGGACCGGGTTGAATGGTGCCCGTAACTTTCGGTAGAGCGGAC
GGCCAATACTCAACTTCAAGGAATCTCACCCATGCGCGCCGGCGGGGAACCGGAGTTCCCTTCAGTGAGC
GTTATTAGTTCGCCGCTCGGTGTGTCGTAGATACTAGCCCCTGGGGCACTTTTGAAATTTGAATAAGATT
TATGTAATCAGTCTTTTAGGTTTGACCGGTTCTGCCGCTTTTTTTAAAATTGGATTTGTAATAATAAAAC
GCAATTGTTTGTTATTGTGGCGCTCTATCATAGATGTCGCTATAAACCTATTCAGCACAATATATTGTTT
TCATTTTAATATTGTACATATAAGTAGTAGGGTACAATCAGTAAATTGAACGGAGAATATTATTCATAAA
AATACGATAGTAACGGGTGATATATTCATTAGAATGAACCGAAACCGGCGGTAAGGATCTGAGCTACACA
TGCTCAGGTTTTTTACAACGTGCACAACAGAATTGAAAGCAAATATCATGCGATCATAGGCGTCTCGCAT
ATCTCATTAAAGCAGGGATCCCGCATCAGATCTATCAAACACATAGATTTACGAAGATCTCTAACATTAA
ATCATCAGAGAGATAAGTTTAGGGAGCAAGCTCTTTCGCTTACACAGAGAATCACAGAGGAAAGAGACTT
TAAGAAAACTACAACTTTTTTGACCACTGTGATTTCTCTCTGCAAGCGAAAGTACTTAATCACCAACACA
GTA
