>Addgene plasmid #35254 | MIGS5.2 (FF576) | addgene partial sequence | sequence record 73735 | CAT-R 5'-GCAACTGACTGAAATGCCTC-3'
GATGCCATTGGGATATATCAACGGTGGTATATCCAGTGATTTTTTTCTCCATTTTAGCTTCCTTAGCTCC
TGAAAATCTCGACGGCTCCTAACTCAAAATCCACACATTATACGAGCCGGAAGCATAAAGTGTAAAGCCT
GGGGTGCCTAATGGGGCCGCCAATATGACTGGATATGTTGTGTTTTACAGTATTATGTAGTCTGTTTTTT
ATGCAAAATCTAATTTAATATATTGATATTTATATCATTTTACGTTTCTCGTTCAGCTTTTTTGTACAAA
CTTGTGATCCTCTAGAACTAGTGGATCCCCCAAGAATTCTTCTTCTCACAAATAAACCCAAATATATCAA
TCTACTGTGTTGGTGATTAAGTACTTTCGCTTGCAGAGAGAAATCACAGTGGTCAAAAAAGTTGTAGTTT
TCTTAAAGTCTCTTTCCTCTGTGATTCTCTGTGTAAGCGAAAGAGCTTGCTCCCTAAACTTATCTCTCTG
ATGATTTAATGTTAGAGATCTTCGTAAATCTATGTGTTTGATAGATCTGATGCGGGATCCCTGCTTTAAT
GAGATATGCGAGACGCCTATGATCGCATGATATTTGCTTTCAATTCTGTTGTGCACGTTGTAAAAAACCT
GAGCATGTGTAGCTCAGATCCTTACCGCCGGTTTCGGTTCATTCTAATGAATATATCACCCGTTACTATC
GTATTTTTATGAATAATATTCTCCGTTCAATTTACTGATTGTACCCTACTACTTATATGTACAATATTAA
AATGAAAACAATATATTGTGCTGAATAGGTTTATAGCGACATCTATGATAGAGCGCCACAATAACAAACA
ATTGCGTTTTATTATTACAAATCCAATTTTAAAAAAAGCGGCAGAACCGGTCAAACCTAAAAGACTGATT
ACATAAATCTTATTCAAATTTCAAAAGTGCCCCAGGGGCTAGTATCTACGACACACCGAGCGGCGAACTA
ATAACGCTCACTGAAGGGAACTCCGGTTCCCCGCCGGCGCGCATGGGTGAGATTCCTTGAAGTTGAGTAT
TG
