>Addgene plasmid #35254 | MIGS5.2 (FF576) | addgene partial sequence | sequence record 73736 | NOS-F 5'-GCGTTCAAAAGTCGCCTAAG-3'
GCAAATATTTCTTGTCAAAAATGCTCCACTGACGTTCCATAAATTCCCCTCGGTATCCAATTAGAGTCTC
ATATTCACTCTCAACTCGATCGAGGCATGATTGAACAAGATGGATTGCACGCAGGTTCTCCGGCCGCTTG
GGTGGAGAGGCTATTCGGCTATGACTGGGCACAACAGACAATCGGCTGCTCTGATGCCGCCGTGTTCCGG
CTGTCAGCGCAGGGGCGCCCGGTTCTTTTTGTCAAGACCGACCTGTCCGGTGCCCTGAATGAACTCCAAG
ACGAGGCAGCGCGGCTATCGTGGCTGGCCACGACGGGCGTTCCTTGCGCAGCTGTGCTCGACGTTGTCAC
TGAAGCGGGAAGGGACTGGCTGCTATTGGGCGAAGTGCCGGGGCAGGATCTCCTGTCATCTCACCTTGCT
CCTGCCGAGAAAGTATCCATCATGGCTGATGCAATGCGGCGGCTGCATACGCTTGATCCGGCTACCTGCC
CATTCGACCACCAAGCGAAACATCGCATCGAGCGAGCACGTACTCGGATGGAAGCCGGTCTTGTCGATCA
GGATGATCTGGACGAAGAGCATCAGGGGCTCGCGCCAGCCGAACTGTTCGCCAGGCTCAAGGCGCGGATG
CCCGACGGCGAGGATCTCGTCGTGACCCACGGCGATGCCTGCTTGCCGAATATCATGGTGGAAAATGGCC
GCTTTTCTGGATTCATCGACTGTGGCCGGCTGGGTGTGGCGGACCGCTATCAGGACATAGCGTTGGCTAC
CCGTGATATTGCTGAAGAGCTTGGCGGCGAATGGGCTGACCGCTTCCTCGTGCTTTACGGTATCGCCGCT
CCCGATTCGCAGCGCATCGCCTTCTATCGCCTTCTTGACGAGTTCTTCTGAGCGGGACTCTGGGGTTCGG
ACTCTAGCTAGAGTCAAGCAGATCGTTCAAACATTTGGCAATAAAGTTTCTTAAGATTGAATCCTGTTGC
CGGTCTTGCGATGATTATCATATAATTTCTGTTGAATTACGTTAAGCATGTAATAATTAACATGTAATGC
ATGACGT
